Addgene plasmid #120684: Smp_134800-Cd4-bio-His
Purpose: Expression of recombinant S. mansoni protein
Depositing lab: Gavin Wright. Depositing organization: Wellcome Sanger Institute. Publication: A library of cell-surface and secreted proteins from Schistosoma mansoni identifies early serological markers of infection. Cécile Crosnier, Anna V. Protasio, Gabriel Rinaldi, Shona Wilson, Matthew Berriman, Gavin J. Wright. bioRXiv 10.1101/593616.
Backbone
  Vector backbone: pTT3
  Backbone manufacturer: Yves Durocher, NRC
  Backbone size w/o insert (bp): 6686
  Vector type: Mammalian Expression
Growth in bacteria
  Bacterial resistance: Ampicillin, 100 μg/mL
  Growth temperature: 37°C
  Growth strain: DH5alpha
  Copy number: High Copy
Gene/Insert
  Gene/Insert name: Smp_134800
  Species: Schistosoma mansoni
  Insert size (bp): 2956
  Entrez Gene: Smp_134800 (a.k.a. Smp_134800)
  Promoter: CMV
  Tag / fusion protein: ratCd4(d3+4)-bio-6His (C terminal on backbone)
  Cloning method: Restriction Enzyme; 5′ cloning site NotI (not destroyed); 3′ cloning site AscI (not destroyed)
Terms and licenses: Academic/Nonprofit Terms; Industry Terms: Not Available to Industry
How to cite: Smp_134800-Cd4-bio-His was a gift from Gavin Wright (Addgene plasmid # 120684 ; http://n2t.net/addgene:120684 ; RRID:Addgene_120684)
