[The description below was written by a language model from this plasmid's Addgene catalogue record and pLannotate feature annotations shown in this document.]
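Description:
Smp_134800-Cd4-bio-His is a mammalian expression plasmid built on the pTT3 backbone for producing a recombinant, secreted form of the Schistosoma mansoni protein Smp_134800. It is propagated in E. coli as a high-copy plasmid through a ColE1/pUC-type origin and selected with ampicillin via the β-lactamase gene. The backbone also carries a fragment of the Epstein-Barr virus oriP element, which supports episomal maintenance in cells that supply EBNA1, a feature that suits transient expression. Remnants of lac regulatory sequences and other short fragments annotated near the bacterial origin appear to be backbone carry-over rather than functional parts of the payload.

Expression is driven by the CMV enhancer and promoter, which span the numbering origin of the circular sequence. These are followed by adenovirus-derived leader and splice elements and a chimeric intron that promote efficient mRNA processing. The short reverse-strand adenoviral terminal protein hit in this region most likely reflects that leader sequence rather than a real coding region. A mouse immunoglobulin heavy chain signal sequence fragment lies at the start of the open reading frame and would direct the product into the secretory pathway. The roughly 3 kb Smp_134800 insert, cloned between retained NotI and AscI sites, occupies the unannotated stretch that follows. It is fused at its C terminus to domains 3 and 4 of rat Cd4, a biotinylation ("bio") tag and a six-histidine tag, of which only the Cd4 portion is picked up in the feature table. A rabbit β-globin polyadenylation signal ends the transcript. These tags would typically allow purification by the histidine tag and capture or detection through Cd4 and biotin. The plasmid belongs to a library of S. mansoni cell-surface and secreted proteins used to identify early serological markers of infection.
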