Features (pLannotate 1.2.2; 18 found; start..end, strand, type, name):
      2..201     +  promoter       CMV promoter: human cytomegalovirus (CMV) immediate early promoter
    269..307     +  misc_feature   Ad SA (fragment): adenovirus major late transcript splice acceptor (Friedrich and Soriano, 1991)
    340..549     -  CDS            PTP (fragment): TERM_ADE02 - Experimental evidence at protein level: Swiss-Prot protein existence level 1. Protein covalently bound to the viral DNA that acts as a primer for viral genomic replication by DNA strand displacement. Assembles on the viral origin of replication in an initiation complex with viral polymerase, DBP, host NFIA and host POU2F1/OCT1. During initiation, the polymerase covalently couples the first dCTP with Ser- 580 of pTP. The terminal protein stimulates the template activity over 20 fold compared to protein-free templates. Neo-synthesized viral genomes are linked to two preterminal prot
    580..669     +  intron         chimeric intron (fragment): chimera between introns from adenovirus and immunoglobulin heavy chain genes
    688..734     +  CDS            IgH signal sequence (fragment): signal sequence from the mouse immunoglobulin heavy chain variable region
   3766..4329    +  CDS            Cd4 (fragment): CD4_RAT - Experimental evidence at protein level: Swiss-Prot protein existence level 1. Integral membrane glycoprotein that plays an essential role in the immune response and serves multiple functions in responses against both external and internal offenses. In T-cells, functions primarily as a coreceptor for MHC class II molecule:peptide complex. The antigens presented by class II peptides are derived from extracellular proteins while class I peptides are derived from cytosolic proteins. Interacts simultaneously with the T-cell receptor (TCR) and the MHC class II presented by antigen presenti
   4489..4544    +  polyA_signal   β-globin poly(A) signal: rabbit β-globin polyadenylation signal (Gil and Proudfoot, 1987)
   5058..6739    -  rep_origin     oriP (fragment): Epstein-Barr virus oriP replication origin (Yates et al., 2000)
   6866..6970    +  promoter       AmpR promoter: bla
   6971..7831    +  CDS            AmpR: β-lactamase; bla; confers resistance to ampicillin, carbenicillin, and related antibiotics
   8002..8590    +  rep_origin     ori: high-copy-number ColE1/pMB1/pBR322/pUC origin of replication
   8773..8865    +  CDS            lacI (fragment): lac repressor; lacI; The lac repressor binds to the lac operator to inhibit transcription in E. coli. This inhibition can be relieved by adding lactose or isopropyl-β-D-thiogalactopyranoside (IPTG).
   8878..8899    +  protein_bind   CAP binding site: CAP binding activates transcription in the presence of cAMP. E. coli catabolite activator protein
   8914..8944    +  promoter       lac promoter: promoter for the E. coli lac operon
   8952..8968    +  protein_bind   lac operator: The lac repressor binds to the lac operator to inhibit transcription in E. coli. This inhibition can be relieved by adding lactose or isopropyl-β-D-thiogalactopyranoside (IPTG). lac repressor encoded by lacI
   9038..9054    +  promoter       tet promoter (fragment): E. coli promoter for tetracycline efflux protein gene
   9064..9089    -  CDS            bla(M) (fragment): β-lactamase lacking the signal sequence; bla(M); allows cytosolic expression of β-lactamase
   9263..9642    +  enhancer       CMV enhancer: human cytomegalovirus immediate early enhancer
>Addgene plasmid #120684 | Smp_134800-Cd4-bio-His | addgene full sequence | sequence record 234064 | Addgene NGS Result
GTGATGCGGTTTTGGCAGTACACCAATGGGCGTGGATAGCGGTTTGACTCACGGGGATTTCCAAGTCTCC
ACCCCATTGACGTCAATGGGAGTTTGTTTTGGCACCAAAATCAACGGGACTTTCCAAAATGTCGTAATAA
CCCCGCCCCGTTGACGCAAATGGGCGGTAGGCGTGTACGGTGGGAGGTCTATATAAGCAGAGCTCGTTTA
GTGAACCGTCAGATCCTCACTCTCTTCCGCATCGCTGTCTGCGAGGGCCAGCTGTTGGGCTCGCGGTTGA
GGACAAACTCTTCGCGGTCTTTCCAGTACTCTTGGATCGGAAACCCGTCGGCCTCCGAACGGTACTCCGC
CACCGAGGGACCTGAGCGAGTCCGCATCGACCGGATCGGAAAACCTCTCGAGAAAGGCGTCTAACCAGTC
ACAGTCGCAAGGTAGGCTGAGCACCGTGGCGGGCGGCAGCGGGTGGCGGTCGGGGTTGTTTCTGGCGGAG
GTGCTGCTGATGATGTAATTAAAGTAGGCGGTCTTGAGACGGCGGATGGTCGAGGTGAGGTGTGGCAGGC
TTGAGATCCAGCTGTTGGGGTGAGTACTCCCTCTCAAAAGCGGGCATTACTTCTGCGCTAAGATTGTCAG
TTTCCAAAAACGAGGAGGATTTGATATTCACCTGGCCCGATCTGGCCATACACTTGAGTGACAATGACAT
CCACTTTGCCTTTCTCTCCACAGGTGTCCACTCCCAGGTCCAAGTTTGCCACCATGGAGTTTCAGACCCA
GGTACTCATGTCCCTGCTGCTCTGCATGTCTGGTGCGGCCGCCAAGACCAGCCCCAACGTGTCCTTCTGC
GAGCTGAAGCAGAACGAGCACCACCACCAGTACGACATCCTGATCAACAACACCATCATCGAGCTGAGCT
GCAGCTTCGGCAACGAGTGGTACATCCCCAGCACCATCCCCCTGAACTTCAAGCCCATCGTGATCATGGA
CCAGATTAACAACAACCAGAGCAAGCTGCTGATCCAGCTGCCCAAGAACAACACCGACAACCTGCGGACC
CACTTCCGGGGCCTGTACCAGTGCTGCCAGAGCAGCAACAGCTACAACATCAGCATCATCAACTGGCTGC
CCAACGAGCCCAGCTGCTGCCCCTGCTGTCCTTGGTACGAGCAGGACCAGTGCCTGTTCAAGCAGATCCA
GTTCATCAACCACAGCAACATCATCTTCAAGCTGAAGTCCATGAAGACCTACTGCGGCAGCGTGTTCCTG
CACATGAACAGCGTGACCATGACCACCATCCACCTGGACATCATCCGGAACCAGCCCATGCTGATCCCTT
GCCCTGGCCTGAACAGCACCTACCAGGAAGATAGCAGCCTGTTCAGCATCGACTACCAGCTGACCCCCCA
CAAGAGCAGCTACCAGCTGTGGTATCCCTTCAAGCAGTTCAAGCACAGCATCCAGTACTACTACGACAAC
AGATTCGGCCTGTGCCTGCTGAAGTCCCAGTTCCCCCGGATCATGCTGTACATGCTGTGCAACTACAAGC
AGATGAACGAGCAGCGGATCATCCAGCCCATCTGGCCCCTGCAGAGCCTGGTCATCAGCCCCATCATCCA
CATCTACCTGCAGAGCATCAAAGAGATCGAGTACACCACCTACAAGCTCATGAATATCAGCAGCCACAGC
TTCCTCAACAACATCAATTGGCTGATCAAGTACAGCAACGAGGTGCTGATCTTCCGGATCAAGCAGCACA
CCAAGCTGCTGCGGCTGATCTGCATCGGCAGCTACACCCAGAAGTACATCGTCCACAAGCCCATCAGCAA
GCTGTGCTTCCGGTGGAAGATCCTGAACCAGGACAACGTGAAGCTGAGCAACATCAGCGACTTCCAGGAA
CACTACCAGATCGACGAGCAGAGCCCCTGGGAGAGAACCGAGTGCCTGACCACCCACCAGACCTTCAACA
AGTTCAGCATCCTGTACGCCTACTCTAAGTACGACCTGGACCTGAGCAAGACCAGCAACGAGACAAACAG
CAGCGTGAACAATACCTTCATCCTGTGCGAAGTGACCACCCCCGACCGGATGGCCCCCATCAGCCAGAGA
ATCATCCAGATCGTGAAAACCACCAACCAGATCAGCAACAAGCTGCACATCTCCTACCACTGCAACTGCA
TGGTGCTGGGCGACAACAAGTCCAGCTTCAGCGACAACAGCACCCTGAGCCTGCTGATCAAGAACAACTC
CGTGAACCTGAACATCAGCTTTTGGACCGAGCACGAGACAGACAACCAGCCCTTCTGCATCCTGATGAAG
CACGGCATGCCCAAGAGCGAGCAGAAAACAAAAGAGACACAGATCAACCCCATCCGGACCAAGGACACCT
GGAAGTGCTTCATCAAGATCAAGATGAACCTGCCCAACCAGACCATGACCCTGAGCATCGGCTACGGCGA
GATCAAGCGGACCTTCCAGATCTTCATCGTGAAGTCCATCCTGGAACTGACCCGGAACGTGGAAAACCTG
CAGTCCCAGATCACCCAGCAGAGCTACCTGCACTGCATCCCCAACGACATGGAACGGTCTATCGCCCAGA
GATTCGGCTACCACTACCCCAACCACGTGACCTGGTTCATCAGCATGGACAACCACATCCAGAACTACAC
CACATACAACAAGACCTTCGAGCACATCTTTAAGCTGATCCCATTCTACAACGTGACCAACTACCCCATG
ATCGTGCTGAACCAGACCGGCAACCTGTGGGAGCGCCCCAACGAGCTGGGCCACCTGAACAACCTGTACC
TGAACGACTGGCCCAAGCAGCTGTGCGTGCGGTGCAGCAGCGTGTACGAGATCGGCATCCACTTCAACAG
CCACGAGAGCTGCACCCTGCTGAACGACTTCAACGTGATCGACATCTTCAACAATACCGGCAACCACCGG
GATCTGCAGTCCATCCGGGGCAAGAAACAGCTGTACTTCGTGATCGAGCTGAACAACAGCAGCCAGTTCT
ACGAAGTGAACAGCCACTACAACAACAGCGAGATCAGCCTGGTGCAGAGCACCTTCATCAGCCTGGAATG
CATCAGAAAGCTGTACACCAAGCCCGAGCAGTTTAAGCGGAAAGAGTGGCCCGAGCTGACCATTAACAAT
ACCCAGAACAATACCGAGGACCACCTCATCCACAACACCAGCTGGATCCTGAGCCCCTACAGCTTCAAAG
TGAAGAAAGTGATCCACCTCAACAAGCCCCTGGTCATCCACCTGAAGTGCGCCTACAAGACCGAGCAGTA
CGTGATCAAGATCCACACCTTTAAGCAGAACAAGCCCCAGATCCTGAAGCCCATCGAGAACATCCAGTTT
ATCAAGACCAACCTGCAGCAGAGCACCCTCTTCAACTACACCATCCACACCACCAACATCACCAAGAACA
GCATTGAGCTGATCTGCCAGGCCATCGGCCTGCCCAAGCCCACCATCCAGTGGATGAAGGCCATCTACAA
CCACAACAAGAGCTTTATCAAGTGGTTCAACGTGCACACCTGTAGCATCGACGACAACAAGGTGCCCTTC
AACATCTCCATCAAGGACGACCAGCAGATTCAGACCTGCATCTACCACCTGACCACACTGAAAGAGACAC
TGAACCAGAGCCACTACCAGTGTCTGGCCACCAATATCGCCGGCCACACCTTCAAACAGATCAAACTGAT
CTACCTGGACACCACCCTGATGAGCAGCAACGAAACCATCCAGCTGCAGATCATGATGGGCGCGCCGTCG
ACCTCCATCACGGCCTATAAGAGTGAGGGGGAGTCAGCGGAGTTCTCCTTCCCACTCAACCTTGGAGAGG
AAAGCCTGCAGGGAGAGTTGAGATGGAAGGCAGAGAAGGCTCCTTCTTCCCAGTCCTGGATCACCTTCTC
CCTAAAGAACCAAAAGGTGTCTGTGCAGAAGTCTACTAGCAACCCCAAGTTCCAGCTGTCCGAAACGCTC
CCACTCACCCTTCAGATACCCCAGGTCTCCCTTCAGTTTGCTGGTTCTGGCAACCTGACCCTGACTCTGG
ACAGAGGGATACTGTATCAGGAAGTGAACCTGGTGGTGATGAAAGTGACTCAGCCCGACAGCAACACTTT
GACCTGTGAGGTGATGGGACCCACCTCACCCAAGATGAGACTGATCTTGAAGCAGGAGAATCAGGAGGCC
AGGGTCTCCAGGCAGGAGAAAGTGATTCAAGTGCAGGCCCCTGAAGCAGGGGTGTGGCAATGTCTACTGA
GTGAAGGTGAAGAGGTCAAGATGGACTCCAAGATCCAGGTTTTATCCAAAGGGTTGAATTCCGGCAGCCT
GCACCACATCCTGGACGCCCAGAAGATGCTGTGGAACCACAGGGACAGGAACCTGCCTCCTCTGGCCCCT
CTGGGCCCCCACCACCATCACCACCATTGAGTCTAGACACGTGATTAATTAAGGATCCCCCGACCTCGAC
CTCTGGCTAATAAAGGAAATTTATTTTCATTGCAATAGTGTGTTGGAATTTTTTGTGTCTCTCACTCGGA
AGGACATATGGGAGGGCAAATCATTTGGTCGAGATCCCTCGGAGATCTCTAGCTAGAGGATCGATCCCCG
CCCCGGACGAACTAAACCTGACTACGACATCTCTGCCCCTTCTTCGCGGGGCAGTGCATGTAATCCCTTC
AGTTGGTTGGTACAACTTGCCAACTGGGCCCTGTTCCACATGTGACACGGGGGGGGACCAAACACAAAGG
GGTTCTCTGACTGTAGTTGACATCCTTATAAATGGATGTGCACATTTGCCAACACTGAGTGGCTTTCATC
CTGGAGCAGACTTTGCAGTCTGTGGACTGCAACACAACATTGCCTTTATGTGTAACTCTTGGCTGAAGCT
CTTACACCAATGCTGGGGGACATGTACCTCCCAGGGGCCCAGGAAGACTACGGGAGGCTACACCAACGTC
AATCAGAGGGGCCTGTGTAGCTACCGATAAGCGGACCCTCAAGAGGGCATTAGCAATAGTGTTTATAAGG
CCCCCTTGTTAACCCTAAACGGGTAGCATATGCTTCCCGGGTAGTAGTATATACTATCCAGACTAACCCT
AATTCAATAGCATATGTTACCCAACGGGAAGCATATGCTATCGAATTAGGGTTAGTAAAAGGGTCCTAAG
GAACAGCGATATCTCCCACCCCATGAGCTGTCACGGTTTTATTTACATGGGGTCAGGATTCCACGAGGGT
AGTGAACCATTTTAGTCACAAGGGCAGTGGCTGAAGATCAAGGAGCGGGCAGTGAACTCTCCTGAATCTT
CGCCTGCTTCTTCATTCTCCTTCGTTTAGCTAATAGAATAACTGCTGAGTTGTGAACAGTAAGGTGTATG
TGAGGTGCTCGAAAACAAGGTTTCAGGTGACGCCCCCAGAATAAAATTTGGACGGGGGGTTCAGTGGTGG
CATTGTGCTATGACACCAATATAACCCTCACAAACCCCTTGGGCAATAAATACTAGTGTAGGAATGAAAC
ATTCTGAATATCTTTAACAATAGAAATCCATGGGGTGGGGACAAGCCGTAAAGACTGGATGTCCATCTCA
CACGAATTTATGGCTATGGGCAACACATAATCCTAGTGCAATATGATACTGGGGTTATTAAGATGTGTCC
CAGGCAGGGACCAAGACAGGTGAACCATGTTGTTACACTCTATTTGTAACAAGGGGAAAGAGAGTGGACG
CCGACAGCAGCGGACTCCACTGGTTGTCTCTAACACCCCCGAAAATTAAACGGGGCTCCACGCCAATGGG
GCCCATAAACAAAGACAAGTGGCCACTCTTTTTTTTGAAATTGTGGAGTGGGGGCACGCGTCAGCCCCCA
CACGCCGCCCTGCGGTTTTGGACTGTAAAATAAGGGTGTAATAACTTGGCTGATTGTAACCCCGCTAACC
ACTGCGGTCAAACCACTTGCCCACAAAACCACTAATGGCACCCCGGGGAATACCTGCATAAGTAGGTGGG
CGGGCCAAGATAGGGGCGCGATTGCTGCGATCTGGAGGACAAATTACACACACTTGCGCCTGAGCGCCAA
GCACAGGGTTGTTGGTCCTCATATTCACGAGGTCGCTGAGAGCACGGTGGGCTAATGTTGCCATGGGTAG
CATATACTACCCAAATATCTGGATAGCATATGCTATCCTAATCTATATCTGGGTAGCATAGGCTATCCTA
ATCTATATCTGGGTAGCATATGCTATCCTAATCTATATCTGGGTAGTATATGCTATCCTAATTTATATCT
GGGTAGCATAGGCTATCCTAATCTATATCTGGGTAGCATATGCTATCCTAATCTATATCTGGGTAGTATA
TGCTATCCTAATCTGTATCCGGGTAGCATATGCTATCCTAATAGAGATTAGGGTAGTATATGCTATCCTA
ATTTATATCTGGGTAGCATATACTACCCAAATATCTGGATAGCATATGCTATCCTAATCTATATCTGGGT
AGCATATGCTATCCTAATCTATATCTGGGTAGCATAGGCTATCCTAATCTATATCTGGGTAGCATATGCT
ATCCTAATCTATATCTGGGTAGTATATGCTATCCTAATTTATATCTGGGTAGCATAGGCTATCCTAATCT
ATATCTGGGTAGCATATGCTATCCTAATCTATATCTGGGTAGTATATGCTATCCTAATCTGTATCCGGGT
AGCATATGCTATCCTCATGATAAGCTGTCAAACATGAGAATTTTCTTGAAGACGAAAGGGCCTCGTGATA
CGCCTATTTTTATAGGTTAATGTCATGATAATAATGGTTTCTTAGACGTCAGGTGGCACTTTTCGGGGAA
ATGTGCGCGGAACCCCTATTTGTTTATTTTTCTAAATACATTCAAATATGTATCCGCTCATGAGACAATA
ACCCTGATAAATGCTTCAATAATATTGAAAAAGGAAGAGTATGAGTATTCAACATTTCCGTGTCGCCCTT
ATTCCCTTTTTTGCGGCATTTTGCCTTCCTGTTTTTGCTCACCCAGAAACGCTGGTGAAAGTAAAAGATG
CTGAAGATCAGTTGGGTGCACGAGTGGGTTACATCGAACTGGATCTCAACAGCGGTAAGATCCTTGAGAG
TTTTCGCCCCGAAGAACGTTTTCCAATGATGAGCACTTTTAAAGTTCTGCTATGTGGCGCGGTATTATCC
CGTGTTGACGCCGGGCAAGAGCAACTCGGTCGCCGCATACACTATTCTCAGAATGACTTGGTTGAGTACT
CACCAGTCACAGAAAAGCATCTTACGGATGGCATGACAGTAAGAGAATTATGCAGTGCTGCCATAACCAT
GAGTGATAACACTGCGGCCAACTTACTTCTGACAACGATCGGAGGACCGAAGGAGCTAACCGCTTTTTTG
CACAACATGGGGGATCATGTAACTCGCCTTGATCGTTGGGAACCGGAGCTGAATGAAGCCATACCAAACG
ACGAGCGTGACACCACGATGCCTGCAGCAATGGCAACAACGTTGCGCAAACTATTAACTGGCGAACTACT
TACTCTAGCTTCCCGGCAACAATTAATAGACTGGATGGAGGCGGATAAAGTTGCAGGACCACTTCTGCGC
TCGGCCCTTCCGGCTGGCTGGTTTATTGCTGATAAATCTGGAGCCGGTGAGCGTGGGTCTCGCGGTATCA
TTGCAGCACTGGGGCCAGATGGTAAGCCCTCCCGTATCGTAGTTATCTACACGACGGGGAGTCAGGCAAC
TATGGATGAACGAAATAGACAGATCGCTGAGATAGGTGCCTCACTGATTAAGCATTGGTAACTGTCAGAC
CAAGTTTACTCATATATACTTTAGATTGATTTAAAACTTCATTTTTAATTTAAAAGGATCTAGGTGAAGA
TCCTTTTTGATAATCTCATGACCAAAATCCCTTAACGTGAGTTTTCGTTCCACTGAGCGTCAGACCCCGT
AGAAAAGATCAAAGGATCTTCTTGAGATCCTTTTTTTCTGCGCGTAATCTGCTGCTTGCAAACAAAAAAA
CCACCGCTACCAGCGGTGGTTTGTTTGCCGGATCAAGAGCTACCAACTCTTTTTCCGAAGGTAACTGGCT
TCAGCAGAGCGCAGATACCAAATACTGTTCTTCTAGTGTAGCCGTAGTTAGGCCACCACTTCAAGAACTC
TGTAGCACCGCCTACATACCTCGCTCTGCTAATCCTGTTACCAGTGGCTGCTGCCAGTGGCGATAAGTCG
TGTCTTACCGGGTTGGACTCAAGACGATAGTTACCGGATAAGGCGCAGCGGTCGGGCTGAACGGGGGGTT
CGTGCACACAGCCCAGCTTGGAGCGAACGACCTACACCGAACTGAGATACCTACAGCGTGAGCTATGAGA
AAGCGCCACGCTTCCCGAAGGGAGAAAGGCGGACAGGTATCCGGTAAGCGGCAGGGTCGGAACAGGAGAG
CGCACGAGGGAGCTTCCAGGGGGAAACGCCTGGTATCTTTATAGTCCTGTCGGGTTTCGCCACCTCTGAC
TTGAGCGTCGATTTTTGTGATGCTCGTCAGGGGGGCGGAGCCTATGGAAAAACGCCAGCAACGCGGCCTT
TTTACGGTTCCTGGCCTTTTGCTGGCCTTTTGCTCACATGTTCTTTCCTGCGTTATCCCCTGATTCTGTG
GATAACCGTATTACCGCCTTTGAGTGAGCTGATACCGCTCGCCGCAGCCGAACGACCGAGCGCAGCGAGT
CAGTGAGCGAGGAAGCGGAAGAGCGCCCAATACGCAAACCGCCTCTCCCCGCGCGTTGGCCGATTCATTA
ATGCAGCTGGCACGACAGGTTTCCCGACTGGAAAGCGGGCAGTGAGCGCAACGCAATTAATGTGAGTTAG
CTCACTCATTAGGCACCCCAGGCTTTACACTTTATGCTTCCGGCTCGTATGTTGTGTGGAATTGTGAGCG
GATAACAATTTCACACAGGAAACAGCTATGACCATGATTACGCCAAGCTCTAGCTAGAGGTCGACCAATT
CTCATGTTTGACAGCTTATCATCGCAGATCCGGGCAACGTTGTTGCCATTGCTGCAGGCGCAGAACTGGT
AGGTATGGAAGATCTATACATTGAATCAATATTGGCAATTAGCCATATTAGTCATTGGTTATATAGCATA
AATCAATATTGGCTATTGGCCATTGCATACGTTGTATCTATATCATAATATGTACATTTATATTGGCTCA
TGTCCAATATGACCGCCATGTTGACATTGATTATTGACTAGTTATTAATAGTAATCAATTACGGGGTCAT
TAGTTCATAGCCCATATATGGAGTTCCGCGTTACATAACTTACGGTAAATGGCCCGCCTGGCTGACCGCC
CAACGACCCCCGCCCATTGACGTCAATAATGACGTATGTTCCCATAGTAACGCCAATAGGGACTTTCCAT
TGACGTCAATGGGTGGAGTATTTACGGTAAACTGCCCACTTGGCAGTACATCAAGTGTATCATATGCCAA
GTCCGCCCCCTATTGACGTCAATGACGGTAAATGGCCCGCCTGGCATTATGCCCAGTACATGACCTTACG
GGACTTTCCTACTTGGCAGTACATCTACGTATTAGTCATCGCTATTACCATG
